Addgene plasmid #201496: bArr1-ALFA
Purpose: Expression of the beta-arrestin1 containing a C-terminal ALFA tag.
Depositing lab: Patrick Giguère. Depositing organization: University of Ottawa. Publication: Development of a V5-tag-directed nanobody and its implementation as an intracellular biosensor of GPCR signalling. Zeghal M, Matte K, Venes A, Patel S, Laroche G, Sarvan S, Joshi M, Rain JC, Couture JF, Giguere PM. J Biol Chem. 2023 Jul 28:105107. doi: 10.1016/j.jbc.2023.105107. PubMed 37517699.
Backbone
  Vector backbone: pcDNA6/myc-His A
  Backbone manufacturer: Invitrogen
  Backbone size w/o insert (bp): 5428
  Vector type: Mammalian Expression
  Selectable markers: Blasticidin
Growth in bacteria
  Bacterial resistance: Ampicillin, 100 μg/mL
  Growth temperature: 37°C
  Growth strain: DH5alpha
  Copy number: High Copy
Gene/Insert
  Gene/Insert name: bArr1-ALFA
  Species: H. sapiens (human)
  Insert size (bp): 1320
  Entrez Gene: ARRB1 (a.k.a. ARB1, ARR1)
  Promoter: CMV
  Tag / fusion protein: ALFA (C terminal on insert)
  Cloning method: Restriction Enzyme; 5′ cloning site HindIII (not destroyed); 3′ cloning site XbaI (not destroyed)
  Sequencing primers: 5′ CMV-F; 3′ Bgh-R
Resource information
  A portion of this plasmid was derived from a plasmid made by: H. sapiens (human)
Terms and licenses: Academic/Nonprofit Terms; Industry Terms: Not Available to Industry
How to cite: bArr1-ALFA was a gift from Patrick Giguère (Addgene plasmid # 201496 ; http://n2t.net/addgene:201496 ; RRID:Addgene_201496)
