[The description below was written by a language model from this plasmid's Addgene catalogue record and pLannotate feature annotations shown in this document.]
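Description:
bArr1-ALFA is a mammalian expression plasmid built on the Invitrogen pcDNA6/myc-His A backbone that expresses human beta-arrestin1 (ARRB1) carrying a C-terminal ALFA epitope tag. The insert, catalogued at about 1.3 kb, was cloned between the HindIII and XbaI sites, both of which were retained. Transcription is driven by the human cytomegalovirus immediate-early enhancer and promoter and is terminated by the bovine growth hormone polyadenylation signal. A T7 promoter lies between the CMV promoter and the coding sequence. The feature table, generated from the full 6,392 nt sequence, annotates the ARRB1 open reading frame but not the ALFA tag itself, which by the catalogue description should sit in the short stretch immediately downstream of it. The record does not say whether the backbone's myc and His tags are in frame with the insert, and neither is annotated. Several small fragment hits (HIV-1 LTR, attB2, bleomycin-resistance and lacI pieces) look like short partial matches from automated annotation, not functional elements.

In E. coli the plasmid is maintained at high copy through a ColE1/pUC-type origin and selected with ampicillin via the β-lactamase gene. An f1 origin is also present. For mammalian cells, a blasticidin S deaminase gene sits behind tandem SV40 early and bacterial EM7 promoters and is followed by an SV40 polyadenylation signal, which allows blasticidin selection of transfected cells.

Beta-arrestin1 binds agonist-activated, phosphorylated G protein-coupled receptors to mediate their desensitization and internalization. The ALFA tag is a short epitope recognized by a dedicated nanobody. The associated publication concerns tag-directed nanobodies used as intracellular biosensors of GPCR signalling, so this construct plausibly provides a tagged arrestin for detection or recruitment assays in that setting.
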