Features (pLannotate 1.2.2; 23 found; start..end, strand, type, name):
     28..80      -  misc_feature   bom (fragment): basis of mobility region from pBR322
    235..614     +  enhancer       CMV enhancer: human cytomegalovirus immediate early enhancer
    615..818     +  promoter       CMV promoter: human cytomegalovirus (CMV) immediate early promoter
    814..847     +  LTR            5' LTR (truncated) (fragment): truncated 5' long terminal repeat (LTR) from HIV-1
    863..881     +  promoter       T7 promoter: promoter for bacteriophage T7 RNA polymerase
    928..2181    +  CDS            ARRB1: ARRB1_HUMAN - Also known as ARR1. Experimental evidence at protein level: Swiss-Prot protein existence level 1. Functions in regulating agonist-mediated G-protein coupled receptor (GPCR) signaling by mediating both receptor desensitization and resensitization processes. During homologous desensitization, beta- arrestins bind to the GPRK-phosphorylated receptor and sterically preclude its coupling to the cognate G-protein; the binding appears to require additional receptor determinants exposed only in the active receptor conformation. The beta-arrestins target many receptors for internalization
   2186..2203    -  protein_bind   attB2 (fragment): mutant version of attB; core recombination site for the Gateway® BP reaction BP Clonase™
   2354..2578    +  polyA_signal   bGH poly(A) signal: bovine growth hormone polyadenylation signal
   2582..2603    +  promoter       SV40 promoter (fragment): SV40 enhancer and early promoter
   2624..3052    +  rep_origin     f1 ori (sequence partly withheld): f1 bacteriophage origin of replication; arrow indicates direction of (+) strand synthesis
   3066..3395    +  promoter       SV40 promoter: SV40 enhancer and early promoter
   3443..3490    +  promoter       EM7 promoter: synthetic bacterial promoter&nbsp
   3509..3907    +  CDS            BSD: blasticidin S deaminase; Aspergillus terreus BSD; confers resistance to blasticidin
   3908..3935    +  CDS            BleoR (fragment): antibiotic-binding protein; Sh ble from Streptoalloteichus hindustanus; confers resistance to bleomycin, phleomycin, and Zeocin™
   3945..4070    +  CDS            ble (fragment): BLE_KLEPN - Experimental evidence at protein level: Swiss-Prot protein existence level 1. Binding protein with a strong affinity to the bleomycin family of antibiotics. Binds to CL990; an antimitotic-antibiotic compound. From Klebsiella pneumoniae.
   4065..4186    +  polyA_signal   SV40 poly(A) signal: SV40 polyadenylation signal
   4259..4275    -  protein_bind   lac operator: The lac repressor binds to the lac operator to inhibit transcription in E. coli. This inhibition can be relieved by adding lactose or isopropyl-β-D-thiogalactopyranoside (IPTG). lac repressor encoded by lacI
   4283..4313    -  promoter       lac promoter: promoter for the E. coli lac operon
   4328..4349    -  protein_bind   CAP binding site: CAP binding activates transcription in the presence of cAMP. E. coli catabolite activator protein
   4362..4454    -  CDS            lacI (fragment): lac repressor; lacI; The lac repressor binds to the lac operator to inhibit transcription in E. coli. This inhibition can be relieved by adding lactose or isopropyl-β-D-thiogalactopyranoside (IPTG).
   4637..5225    -  rep_origin     ori: high-copy-number ColE1/pMB1/pBR322/pUC origin of replication
   5396..6256    -  CDS            AmpR: β-lactamase; bla; confers resistance to ampicillin, carbenicillin, and related antibiotics
   6257..6361    -  promoter       AmpR promoter: bla
>Addgene plasmid #201496 | bArr1-ALFA | addgene full sequence | sequence record 395382 | Addgene NGS Result
GACGGATCGGGAGATCTCCCGATCCCCTATGGTGCACTCTCAGTACAATCTGCTCTGATGCCGCATAGTT
AAGCCAGTATCTGCTCCCTGCTTGTGTGTTGGAGGTCGCTGAGTAGTGCGCGAGCAAAATTTAAGCTACA
ACAAGGCAAGGCTTGACCGACAATTGCATGAAGAATCTGCTTAGGGTTAGGCGTTTTGCGCTGCTTCGCG
ATGTACGGGCCAGATATACGCGTTGACATTGATTATTGACTAGTTATTAATAGTAATCAATTACGGGGTC
ATTAGTTCATAGCCCATATATGGAGTTCCGCGTTACATAACTTACGGTAAATGGCCCGCCTGGCTGACCG
CCCAACGACCCCCGCCCATTGACGTCAATAATGACGTATGTTCCCATAGTAACGCCAATAGGGACTTTCC
ATTGACGTCAATGGGTGGAGTATTTACGGTAAACTGCCCACTTGGCAGTACATCAAGTGTATCATATGCC
AAGTACGCCCCCTATTGACGTCAATGACGGTAAATGGCCCGCCTGGCATTATGCCCAGTACATGACCTTA
TGGGACTTTCCTACTTGGCAGTACATCTACGTATTAGTCATCGCTATTACCATGGTGATGCGGTTTTGGC
AGTACATCAATGGGCGTGGATAGCGGTTTGACTCACGGGGATTTCCAAGTCTCCACCCCATTGACGTCAA
TGGGAGTTTGTTTTGGCACCAAAATCAACGGGACTTTCCAAAATGTCGTAACAACTCCGCCCCATTGACG
CAAATGGGCGGTAGGCGTGTACGGTGGGAGGTCTATATAAGCAGAGCTCTCTGGCTAACTAGAGAACCCA
CTGCTTACTGGCTTATCGAAATTAATACGACTCACTATAGGGAGACCCAAGCTGGCTAGTTAAGCTTGGC
GCGCCGCTAGCGCCACCATGGGCGACAAAGGCACGAGAGTGTTCAAGAAGGCCTCTCCTAACGGCAAGCT
GACCGTGTACCTCGGCAAGAGGGACTTCGTGGACCACATCGATCTGGTGGACCCTGTGGATGGCGTGGTG
CTGGTCGATCCCGAGTACCTGAAAGAACGGCGGGTGTACGTGACCCTGACCTGCGCCTTTAGATACGGCC
GCGAGGATCTGGATGTGCTGGGCCTGACCTTCAGAAAGGACCTGTTCGTGGCCAACGTGCAGAGCTTCCC
ACCAGCTCCAGAGGACAAGAAGCCCCTGACCAGACTGCAAGAGCGGCTGATTAAGAAGCTGGGCGAGCAC
GCTTACCCCTTCACCTTCGAGATCCCTCCAAACCTGCCTTGCAGCGTGACACTCCAACCTGGACCTGAGG
ATACCGGAAAGGCCTGTGGCGTGGACTACGAAGTGAAGGCCTTTTGCGCCGAGAACCTGGAAGAGAAGAT
CCACAAGCGGAACAGCGTGCGGCTGGTCATCAGAAAGGTGCAGTATGCCCCTGAGAGGCCCGGACCTCAA
CCTACAGCCGAGACAACCAGACAGTTCCTGATGAGCGACAAGCCCCTGCACCTGGAAGCCAGCCTGGACA
AAGAGATCTACTACCACGGCGAGCCCATCAGCGTGAACGTCCACGTGACCAACAACACCAACAAGACCGT
GAAGAAAATCAAGATCTCCGTGCGGCAGTACGCCGACATCTGCCTGTTTAACACAGCCCAGTACAAGTGC
CCCGTGGCCATGGAAGAGGCCGATGATACAGTGGCCCCTAGCAGCACCTTCTGCAAAGTGTATACCCTGA
CACCTTTCCTGGCCAACAACCGCGAGAAGAGAGGACTGGCCCTGGACGGAAAGCTGAAGCACGAGGATAC
CAACCTGGCCAGCAGCACCCTGCTTAGAGAGGGCGCCAATAGAGAGATCCTGGGCATCATCGTGTCCTAC
AAAGTGAAAGTGAAGCTGGTGGTGTCCAGAGGCGGCCTGCTTGGAGATCTGGCCTCTTCTGATGTGGCCG
TGGAACTGCCCTTCACACTGATGCACCCCAAGCCTAAAGAGGAACCTCCTCACAGAGAGGTGCCCGAGAA
CGAGACACCCGTGGACACCAATCTGATCGAGCTGGACACAAACGACGACGACATCGTGTTCGAGGACTTC
GCCCGGCAGAGACTGAAGGGCATGAAGGACGACAAAGAGGAAGAAGAGGACGGCACCGGCTCTCCGCAGC
TCAATAATCGGCCAACTTTCTTGTACAAAGTGGTTAGTAGACTGGAGGAGGAGCTCAGGAGGCGACTTAC
CGAGTAATCTAGAGGGCCCTTCGAACAAAAACTCATCTCAGAAGAGGATCTGAATATGCATACCGGTCAT
CATCACCATCACCATTGAGTTTAAACCCGCTGATCAGCCTCGACTGTGCCTTCTAGTTGCCAGCCATCTG
TTGTTTGCCCCTCCCCCGTGCCTTCCTTGACCCTGGAAGGTGCCACTCCCACTGTCCTTTCCTAATAAAA
TGAGGAAATTGCATCGCATTGTCTGAGTAGGTGTCATTCTATTCTGGGGGGTGGGGTGGGGCAGGACAGC
AAGGGGGAGGATTGGGAAGACAATAGCAGGCATGCTGGGGATGCGGTGGGCTCTATGGCTTCTGAGGCGG
AAAGAACCAGCTGGGGCTCTAGGGGGTATCCCC
[124 nt withheld, positions 2624-2747]
C
[91 nt withheld, positions 2749-2839]
A
[49 nt withheld, positions 2841-2889]
CCTTTGACGTTGGAGTCCACGTTCTTT
[37 nt withheld, positions 2917-2953]
ACCCTATCTCGGTCTATTCTTTTGATTTATAAGGGATTTTGCCGATTTCGGCCTATTGGTTAAAAAATGA
GCTGATTTAACAAAAATTTAACGCGAATTAATTCTGTGGAATGTGTGTCAGTTAGGGTGTGGAAAGTCCC
CAGGCTCCCCAGCAGGCAGAAGTATGCAAAGCATGCATCTCAATTAGTCAGCAACCAGGTGTGGAAAGTC
CCCAGGCTCCCCAGCAGGCAGAAGTATGCAAAGCATGCATCTCAATTAGTCAGCAACCATAGTCCCGCCC
CTAACTCCGCCCATCCCGCCCCTAACTCCGCCCAGTTCCGCCCATTCTCCGCCCCATGGCTGACTAATTT
TTTTTATTTATGCAGAGGCCGAGGCCGCCTCTGCCTCTGAGCTATTCCAGAAGTAGTGAGGAGGCTTTTT
TGGAGGCCTAGGCTTTTGCAAAAAGCTCCCGGGAGCTTGTATATCCATTTTCGGATCTGATCAGCACGTG
TTGACAATTAATCATCGGCATAGTATATCGGCATAGTATAATACGACAAGGTGAGGAACTAAACCATGGC
CAAGCCTTTGTCTCAAGAAGAATCCACCCTCATTGAAAGAGCAACGGCTACAATCAACAGCATCCCCATC
TCTGAAGACTACAGCGTCGCCAGCGCAGCTCTCTCTAGCGACGGCCGCATCTTCACTGGTGTCAATGTAT
ATCATTTTACTGGGGGACCTTGTGCAGAACTCGTGGTGCTGGGCACTGCTGCTGCTGCGGCAGCTGGCAA
CCTGACTTGTATCGTCGCGATCGGAAATGAGAACAGGGGCATCTTGAGCCCCTGCGGACGGTGCCGACAG
GTGCTTCTCGATCTGCATCCTGGGATCAAAGCCATAGTGAAGGACAGTGATGGACAGCCGACGGCAGTTG
GGATTCGTGAATTGCTGCCCTCTGGTTATGTGTGGGAGGGCTAAGCACTTCGTGGCCGAGGAGCAGGACT
GACACGTGCTACGAGATTTCGATTCCACCGCCGCCTTCTATGAAAGGTTGGGCTTCGGAATCGTTTTCCG
GGACGCCGGCTGGATGATCCTCCAGCGCGGGGATCTCATGCTGGAGTTCTTCGCCCACCCCAACTTGTTT
ATTGCAGCTTATAATGGTTACAAATAAAGCAATAGCATCACAAATTTCACAAATAAAGCATTTTTTTCAC
TGCATTCTAGTTGTGGTTTGTCCAAACTCATCAATGTATCTTATCATGTCTGTATACCGTCGACCTCTAG
CTAGAGCTTGGCGTAATCATGGTCATAGCTGTTTCCTGTGTGAAATTGTTATCCGCTCACAATTCCACAC
AACATACGAGCCGGAAGCATAAAGTGTAAAGCCTGGGGTGCCTAATGAGTGAGCTAACTCACATTAATTG
CGTTGCGCTCACTGCCCGCTTTCCAGTCGGGAAACCTGTCGTGCCAGCTGCATTAATGAATCGGCCAACG
CGCGGGGAGAGGCGGTTTGCGTATTGGGCGCTCTTCCGCTTCCTCGCTCACTGACTCGCTGCGCTCGGTC
GTTCGGCTGCGGCGAGCGGTATCAGCTCACTCAAAGGCGGTAATACGGTTATCCACAGAATCAGGGGATA
ACGCAGGAAAGAACATGTGAGCAAAAGGCCAGCAAAAGGCCAGGAACCGTAAAAAGGCCGCGTTGCTGGC
GTTTTTCCATAGGCTCCGCCCCCCTGACGAGCATCACAAAAATCGACGCTCAAGTCAGAGGTGGCGAAAC
CCGACAGGACTATAAAGATACCAGGCGTTTCCCCCTGGAAGCTCCCTCGTGCGCTCTCCTGTTCCGACCC
TGCCGCTTACCGGATACCTGTCCGCCTTTCTCCCTTCGGGAAGCGTGGCGCTTTCTCATAGCTCACGCTG
TAGGTATCTCAGTTCGGTGTAGGTCGTTCGCTCCAAGCTGGGCTGTGTGCACGAACCCCCCGTTCAGCCC
GACCGCTGCGCCTTATCCGGTAACTATCGTCTTGAGTCCAACCCGGTAAGACACGACTTATCGCCACTGG
CAGCAGCCACTGGTAACAGGATTAGCAGAGCGAGGTATGTAGGCGGTGCTACAGAGTTCTTGAAGTGGTG
GCCTAACTACGGCTACACTAGAAGAACAGTATTTGGTATCTGCGCTCTGCTGAAGCCAGTTACCTTCGGA
AAAAGAGTTGGTAGCTCTTGATCCGGCAAACAAACCACCGCTGGTAGCGGTGGTTTTTTTGTTTGCAAGC
AGCAGATTACGCGCAGAAAAAAAGGATCTCAAGAAGATCCTTTGATCTTTTCTACGGGGTCTGACGCTCA
GTGGAACGAAAACTCACGTTAAGGGATTTTGGTCATGAGATTATCAAAAAGGATCTTCACCTAGATCCTT
TTAAATTAAAAATGAAGTTTTAAATCAATCTAAAGTATATATGAGTAAACTTGGTCTGACAGTTACCAAT
GCTTAATCAGTGAGGCACCTATCTCAGCGATCTGTCTATTTCGTTCATCCATAGTTGCCTGACTCCCCGT
CGTGTAGATAACTACGATACGGGAGGGCTTACCATCTGGCCCCAGTGCTGCAATGATACCGCGAGACCCA
CGCTCACCGGCTCCAGATTTATCAGCAATAAACCAGCCAGCCGGAAGGGCCGAGCGCAGAAGTGGTCCTG
CAACTTTATCCGCCTCCATCCAGTCTATTAATTGTTGCCGGGAAGCTAGAGTAAGTAGTTCGCCAGTTAA
TAGTTTGCGCAACGTTGTTGCCATTGCTACAGGCATCGTGGTGTCACGCTCGTCGTTTGGTATGGCTTCA
TTCAGCTCCGGTTCCCAACGATCAAGGCGAGTTACATGATCCCCCATGTTGTGCAAAAAAGCGGTTAGCT
CCTTCGGTCCTCCGATCGTTGTCAGAAGTAAGTTGGCCGCAGTGTTATCACTCATGGTTATGGCAGCACT
GCATAATTCTCTTACTGTCATGCCATCCGTAAGATGCTTTTCTGTGACTGGTGAGTACTCAACCAAGTCA
TTCTGAGAATAGTGTATGCGGCGACCGAGTTGCTCTTGCCCGGCGTCAATACGGGATAATACCGCGCCAC
ATAGCAGAACTTTAAAAGTGCTCATCATTGGAAAACGTTCTTCGGGGCGAAAACTCTCAAGGATCTTACC
GCTGTTGAGATCCAGTTCGATGTAACCCACTCGTGCACCCAACTGATCTTCAGCATCTTTTACTTTCACC
AGCGTTTCTGGGTGAGCAAAAACAGGAAGGCAAAATGCCGCAAAAAAGGGAATAAGGGCGACACGGAAAT
GTTGAATACTCATACTCTTCCTTTTTCAATATTATTGAAGCATTTATCAGGGTTATTGTCTCATGAGCGG
ATACATATTTGAATGTATTTAGAAAAATAAACAAATAGGGGTTCCGCGCACATTTCCCCGAAAAGTGCCA
CCTGACGTC
